Addgene plasmid #182629: pOME0331
Purpose: K9 (vIRF1) TAGGED
Depositing lab: Dirk Dittmer. Depositing organization: University of North Carolina at Chapel Hill.
Backbone
  Vector backbone: pDEST47
  Vector type: Mammalian Expression
Growth in bacteria
  Bacterial resistance: Ampicillin, 100 μg/mL
  Growth temperature: 37°C
  Growth strain: DH5alpha
  Copy number: High Copy
Gene/Insert
  Gene/Insert name: K9 (vIRF1) TAGGED
  Species: Other
  Insert size (bp): 1793
  Cloning method: Unknown
Terms and licenses: Academic/Nonprofit Terms; Industry Terms: Not Available to Industry
Depositor comments: Please note: The plasmid contains a C to A nucleotide mutation in attB1 and a 104bp deletion between 3xFlag and attB2 compared to the depositor's provided sequence. These differences are not known to affect plasmid function.
How to cite: pOME0331 was a gift from Dirk Dittmer (Addgene plasmid # 182629 ; http://n2t.net/addgene:182629 ; RRID:Addgene_182629)
