[The description below was written by a language model from this plasmid's Addgene catalogue record and pLannotate feature annotations shown in this document.]
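Description:
pOME0331 is a mammalian expression plasmid built on the Gateway destination vector pDEST47, carrying the K9 open reading frame of Kaposi's sarcoma-associated herpesvirus (human herpesvirus 8), which encodes viral interferon regulatory factor 1 (vIRF-1). It is propagated in E. coli as a high-copy plasmid through a ColE1/pUC-type origin with ampicillin selection from the β-lactamase gene. An f1 origin is also present. For mammalian cells, an SV40 early promoter drives a neomycin phosphotransferase cassette ending in an SV40 polyadenylation signal, which would allow G418 selection of stable transfectants.

The expression cassette uses the human CMV immediate-early enhancer and promoter, followed by a T7 promoter that could support in vitro transcription. The vIRF-1 coding sequence sits between attB1 and attB2 sites, the footprint of Gateway recombination into the destination vector, and is joined directly at its C-terminus to a 3xFLAG epitope tag for detection or immunoprecipitation. Downstream of attB2 lies the Cycle 3 GFP coding sequence native to pDEST47, followed by the bovine growth hormone polyadenylation signal. The record does not say whether GFP is translated in frame with the tagged protein or whether a stop codon follows the FLAG tag.

The depositor notes a single-base change in attB1 and a 104 bp deletion between 3xFLAG and attB2 relative to the expected sequence, neither of which is known to affect function. vIRF-1 represses interferon-inducible gene expression and blocks host IRF1- and IRF3-mediated transcription, so the plasmid suits studies of the expression, interactions and innate immune evasion activity of this viral protein in transfected mammalian cells.
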