Features (pLannotate 1.2.2; 24 found; start..end, strand, type, name):
     28..80      -  misc_feature   bom (fragment): basis of mobility region from pBR322
    235..614     +  enhancer       CMV enhancer: human cytomegalovirus immediate early enhancer
    615..818     +  promoter       CMV promoter: human cytomegalovirus (CMV) immediate early promoter
    814..847     +  LTR            5' LTR (truncated) (fragment): truncated 5' long terminal repeat (LTR) from HIV-1
    863..881     +  promoter       T7 promoter: promoter for bacteriophage T7 RNA polymerase
    914..938     +  protein_bind   attB1: mutant version of attB; recombination site for the Gateway® BP reaction BP Clonase™
    983..2329    +  CDS            vIRF-1: VIRF1_HHV8P - Experimental evidence at protein level: Swiss-Prot protein existence level 1. Plays a role in the inhibition of host innate response by repressing the expression of interferon-inducible genes and blocking host IRF1- and IRF3-mediated transcription. Blocks the interaction between host IRF3 and CREBBP. From Human herpesvirus 8 type P (isolate GK18) (HHV-8) (Kaposi's sarcoma-associated herpesvirus).
   2330..2395    +  CDS            3xFLAG: three tandem FLAG® epitope tags, followed by an enterokinase cleavage site
   2416..2440    -  protein_bind   attB2: mutant version of attB; recombination site for the Gateway® BP reaction BP Clonase™
   2451..3170    +  CDS            Cycle 3 GFP: Cycle 3 GFP (Crameri et al., 1996) mammalian codon-optimized
   3198..3422    +  polyA_signal   bGH poly(A) signal: bovine growth hormone polyadenylation signal
   3426..3447    +  promoter       SV40 promoter (fragment): SV40 enhancer and early promoter
   3468..3896    +  rep_origin     f1 ori (sequence partly withheld): f1 bacteriophage origin of replication; arrow indicates direction of (+) strand synthesis
   3910..4239    +  promoter       SV40 promoter: SV40 enhancer and early promoter
   4306..5097    +  CDS            neo: KKA2_KLEPN - Also known as kan, nptII. Experimental evidence at protein level: Swiss-Prot protein existence level 1. Resistance to kanamycin, neomycin, paromomycin, ribostamycin, butirosin and gentamicin B. From Klebsiella pneumoniae.
   5123..5281    +  CDS            ble (fragment): BLE_KLEPN - Experimental evidence at protein level: Swiss-Prot protein existence level 1. Binding protein with a strong affinity to the bleomycin family of antibiotics. Binds to CL990; an antimitotic-antibiotic compound. From Klebsiella pneumoniae.
   5276..5397    +  polyA_signal   SV40 poly(A) signal: SV40 polyadenylation signal
   5470..5486    -  protein_bind   lac operator: The lac repressor binds to the lac operator to inhibit transcription in E. coli. This inhibition can be relieved by adding lactose or isopropyl-β-D-thiogalactopyranoside (IPTG). lac repressor encoded by lacI
   5494..5524    -  promoter       lac promoter: promoter for the E. coli lac operon
   5539..5560    -  protein_bind   CAP binding site: CAP binding activates transcription in the presence of cAMP. E. coli catabolite activator protein
   5573..5665    -  CDS            lacI (fragment): lac repressor; lacI; The lac repressor binds to the lac operator to inhibit transcription in E. coli. This inhibition can be relieved by adding lactose or isopropyl-β-D-thiogalactopyranoside (IPTG).
   5848..6436    -  rep_origin     ori: high-copy-number ColE1/pMB1/pBR322/pUC origin of replication
   6607..7467    -  CDS            AmpR: β-lactamase; bla; confers resistance to ampicillin, carbenicillin, and related antibiotics
   7468..7572    -  promoter       AmpR promoter: bla
>Addgene plasmid #182629 | pOME0331 | addgene full sequence | sequence record 367102 | Addgene NGS Result
GACGGATCGGGAGATCTCCCGATCCCCTATGGTGCACTCTCAGTACAATCTGCTCTGATGCCGCATAGTT
AAGCCAGTATCTGCTCCCTGCTTGTGTGTTGGAGGTCGCTGAGTAGTGCGCGAGCAAAATTTAAGCTACA
ACAAGGCAAGGCTTGACCGACAATTGCATGAAGAATCTGCTTAGGGTTAGGCGTTTTGCGCTGCTTCGCG
ATGTACGGGCCAGATATACGCGTTGACATTGATTATTGACTAGTTATTAATAGTAATCAATTACGGGGTC
ATTAGTTCATAGCCCATATATGGAGTTCCGCGTTACATAACTTACGGTAAATGGCCCGCCTGGCTGACCG
CCCAACGACCCCCGCCCATTGACGTCAATAATGACGTATGTTCCCATAGTAACGCCAATAGGGACTTTCC
ATTGACGTCAATGGGTGGAGTATTTACGGTAAACTGCCCACTTGGCAGTACATCAAGTGTATCATATGCC
AAGTACGCCCCCTATTGACGTCAATGACGGTAAATGGCCCGCCTGGCATTATGCCCAGTACATGACCTTA
TGGGACTTTCCTACTTGGCAGTACATCTACGTATTAGTCATCGCTATTACCATGGTGATGCGGTTTTGGC
AGTACATCAATGGGCGTGGATAGCGGTTTGACTCACGGGGATTTCCAAGTCTCCACCCCATTGACGTCAA
TGGGAGTTTGTTTTGGCACCAAAATCAACGGGACTTTCCAAAATGTCGTAACAACTCCGCCCCATTGACG
CAAATGGGCGGTAGGCGTGTACGGTGGGAGGTCTATATAAGCAGAGCTCTCTGGCTAACTAGAGAACCCA
CTGCTTACTGGCTTATCGAAATTAATACGACTCACTATAGGGAGACCCAAGCTGGCTAGTTAAGCTTGAT
CAAACAAGTTTGTACAAAAAAGCAGGCTCTTTAAAGGAACCAATTCAGTCGACTGGATCCGGTACCGCCA
CCATGGACCCAGGCCAAAGACCGAACCCTTTTGGGGCGCCTGGGGCGATACCCAAAAAACCTTGTTTGTC
ACAAGGGTCACCGGGAACATCTGGCTCCGGGGCTCCTTGCGATGAACCATCCAGGTCGGAGTCACCGGGA
GAAGGACCCTCCGGGACCGGGGGTTCTGCAGCCGCAGGCGATATTACACGGCAGGCTGTGGTGGCTGCGA
TAACGGAGTGGAGCCGGACACGACAACTAAGAATATCTACCGGTGCCAGTGAGGGGAAAGCGTCAATCAA
GGATTGGATAGTATGTCAAGTCAACAGTGGAAAATTTCCCGGAGTAGAGTGGGAAGACGAAGAGCGCACC
CGCTTCCGTATACCAGTTACGCCCCTCGCGGACCCCTGTTTTGAATGGCGCAGAGACGGGGAATTGGGTG
TTGTGTATATCCGCGAAAGGGGTAACATGCCCGTGGACGCCTCGTTTAAAGGCACCAGGGGGCGCAGGCG
AATGCTTGCCGCGCTACGCAGGACGCGGGGTTTACAAGAGATTGGCAAAGGCATTTCTCAGGATGGACAC
CATTTTCTGGTCTTTAGAGTACGTAAACCGGAGGAAGAACAATGCGTGGAATGTGGAGTCGTGGCCGGAG
CCGTCCACGATTTTAACAATATGGCACGTCTCTTGCAAGAGGGATTTTTTTCCCCGGGGCAGTGCTTGCC
AGGCGAGATTGTAACGCCCGTGCCATCTTGTACGACGGCAGAGGGTCAGGAGGCCGTCATTGACTGGGGT
CGGTTGTTTATCAGGATGTATTATAATGGCGAACAGGTTCATGAGTTACTGACGACAAGCCAGTCGGGCT
GTCGAATCTCATCGGCCTTGCGTAGGGACCCCGCAGTTCATTACTGTGCAGTGGGGTCTCCGGGCCAGGT
ATGGCTACCCAATGTGCCAAACCTGGCCTGCGAGATAGCCAAGCGGGAGCTATGCGATACGCTGGACGCA
TGTGCAAAAGGCATTCTGCTGACTAGCTCTTGTAATGGCATATTTTGCGTATGTTATCATAACGGGCCCG
TGCACTTTATTGGAAATACCGTTCCGCCTGACTCCGGCCCCCTCTTGCTGCCCCAGGGAAAACCGACGAG
GATATTTAACCCGAATACATTTCTGGTGGGGTTGGCAAATTCACCGTTACCAGCACCCTCTCACGTGACG
TGTCCTTTGGTGAAACTGTGGCTGGGGAAACCGGTGGCGGTTGGCAAGTTAGAGCCCCACGCCCCGTCCC
CGCGAGACTTTGCGGCGAGGTGCAGTAATTTCTCAGACGCCTGCGTCGTACTCGAAATAATGCCGAAGCC
GTTATGGGATGCCATGCAAGACTACAAAGACCATGACGGTGATTATAAAGATCATGATATCGATTACAAG
GATGACGATGACAAGTAGTAACTCGAGATATCTAGACCCAGCTTTCTTGTACAAAGTGGTTCGATCTAGA
ATGGCTAGCAAAGGAGAAGAACTTTTCACTGGAGTTGTCCCAATTCTTGTTGAATTAGATGGTGATGTTA
ATGGGCACAAATTTTCTGTCAGTGGAGAGGGTGAAGGTGATGCTACATACGGAAAGCTTACCCTTAAATT
TATTTGCACTACTGGAAAACTACCTGTTCCATGGCCAACACTTGTCACTACTTTCTCTTATGGTGTTCAA
TGCTTTTCCCGTTATCCGGATCATATGAAACGGCATGACTTTTTCAAGAGTGCCATGCCCGAAGGTTATG
TACAGGAACGCACTATATCTTTCAAAGATGACGGGAACTACAAGACGCGTGCTGAAGTCAAGTTTGAAGG
TGATACCCTTGTTAATCGTATCGAGTTAAAAGGTATTGATTTTAAAGAAGATGGAAACATTCTCGGACAC
AAACTCGAGTACAACTATAACTCACACAATGTATACATCACGGCAGACAAACAAAAGAATGGAATCAAAG
CTAACTTCAAAATTCGCCACAACATTGAAGATGGATCCGTTCAACTAGCAGACCATTATCAACAAAATAC
TCCAATTGGCGATGGCCCTGTCCTTTTACCAGACAACCATTACCTGTCGACACAATCTGCCCTTTCGAAA
GATCCCAACGAAAAGCGTGACCACATGGTCCTTCTTGAGTTTGTAACTGCTGCTGGGATTACACATGGCA
TGGATGAGCTCTACAAATAATGAATTAAACCCGCTGATCAGCCTCGACTGTGCCTTCTAGTTGCCAGCCA
TCTGTTGTTTGCCCCTCCCCCGTGCCTTCCTTGACCCTGGAAGGTGCCACTCCCACTGTCCTTTCCTAAT
AAAATGAGGAAATTGCATCGCATTGTCTGAGTAGGTGTCATTCTATTCTGGGGGGTGGGGTGGGGCAGGA
CAGCAAGGGGGAGGATTGGGAAGACAATAGCAGGCATGCTGGGGATGCGGTGGGCTCTATGGCTTCTGAG
GCGGAAAGAACCAGCTGGGGCTCTAGGGGGTATCCCC
[124 nt withheld, positions 3468-3591]
C
[91 nt withheld, positions 3593-3683]
A
[49 nt withheld, positions 3685-3733]
CCTTTGACGTTGGAGTCCACGTTCTTT
[37 nt withheld, positions 3761-3797]
ACCCTATCTCGGTCTATTCTTTTGATTTATAAGGGATTTTGCCGATTTCGGCCTATTGGTTAAAAAATGA
GCTGATTTAACAAAAATTTAACGCGAATTAATTCTGTGGAATGTGTGTCAGTTAGGGTGTGGAAAGTCCC
CAGGCTCCCCAGCAGGCAGAAGTATGCAAAGCATGCATCTCAATTAGTCAGCAACCAGGTGTGGAAAGTC
CCCAGGCTCCCCAGCAGGCAGAAGTATGCAAAGCATGCATCTCAATTAGTCAGCAACCATAGTCCCGCCC
CTAACTCCGCCCATCCCGCCCCTAACTCCGCCCAGTTCCGCCCATTCTCCGCCCCATGGCTGACTAATTT
TTTTTATTTATGCAGAGGCCGAGGCCGCCTCTGCCTCTGAGCTATTCCAGAAGTAGTGAGGAGGCTTTTT
TGGAGGCCTAGGCTTTTGCAAAAAGCTCCCGGGAGCTTGTATATCCATTTTCGGATCTGATCAAGAGACA
GGATGAGGATCGTTTCGCATGATTGAACAAGATGGATTGCACGCAGGTTCTCCGGCCGCTTGGGTGGAGA
GGCTATTCGGCTATGACTGGGCACAACAGACAATCGGCTGCTCTGATGCCGCCGTGTTCCGGCTGTCAGC
GCAGGGGCGCCCGGTTCTTTTTGTCAAGACCGACCTGTCCGGTGCCCTGAATGAACTGCAGGACGAGGCA
GCGCGGCTATCGTGGCTGGCCACGACGGGCGTTCCTTGCGCAGCTGTGCTCGACGTTGTCACTGAAGCGG
GAAGGGACTGGCTGCTATTGGGCGAAGTGCCGGGGCAGGATCTCCTGTCATCTCACCTTGCTCCTGCCGA
GAAAGTATCCATCATGGCTGATGCAATGCGGCGGCTGCATACGCTTGATCCGGCTACCTGCCCATTCGAC
CACCAAGCGAAACATCGCATCGAGCGAGCACGTACTCGGATGGAAGCCGGTCTTGTCGATCAGGATGATC
TGGACGAAGAGCATCAGGGGCTCGCGCCAGCCGAACTGTTCGCCAGGCTCAAGGCGCGCATGCCCGACGG
CGAGGATCTCGTCGTGACCCATGGCGATGCCTGCTTGCCGAATATCATGGTGGAAAATGGCCGCTTTTCT
GGATTCATCGACTGTGGCCGGCTGGGTGTGGCGGACCGCTATCAGGACATAGCGTTGGCTACCCGTGATA
TTGCTGAAGAGCTTGGCGGCGAATGGGCTGACCGCTTCCTCGTGCTTTACGGTATCGCCGCTCCCGATTC
GCAGCGCATCGCCTTCTATCGCCTTCTTGACGAGTTCTTCTGAGCGGGACTCTGGGGTTCGCGAAATGAC
CGACCAAGCGACGCCCAACCTGCCATCACGAGATTTCGATTCCACCGCCGCCTTCTATGAAAGGTTGGGC
TTCGGAATCGTTTTCCGGGACGCCGGCTGGATGATCCTCCAGCGCGGGGATCTCATGCTGGAGTTCTTCG
CCCACCCCAACTTGTTTATTGCAGCTTATAATGGTTACAAATAAAGCAATAGCATCACAAATTTCACAAA
TAAAGCATTTTTTTCACTGCATTCTAGTTGTGGTTTGTCCAAACTCATCAATGTATCTTATCATGTCTGT
ATACCGTCGACCTCTAGCTAGAGCTTGGCGTAATCATGGTCATAGCTGTTTCCTGTGTGAAATTGTTATC
CGCTCACAATTCCACACAACATACGAGCCGGAAGCATAAAGTGTAAAGCCTGGGGTGCCTAATGAGTGAG
CTAACTCACATTAATTGCGTTGCGCTCACTGCCCGCTTTCCAGTCGGGAAACCTGTCGTGCCAGCTGCAT
TAATGAATCGGCCAACGCGCGGGGAGAGGCGGTTTGCGTATTGGGCGCTCTTCCGCTTCCTCGCTCACTG
ACTCGCTGCGCTCGGTCGTTCGGCTGCGGCGAGCGGTATCAGCTCACTCAAAGGCGGTAATACGGTTATC
CACAGAATCAGGGGATAACGCAGGAAAGAACATGTGAGCAAAAGGCCAGCAAAAGGCCAGGAACCGTAAA
AAGGCCGCGTTGCTGGCGTTTTTCCATAGGCTCCGCCCCCCTGACGAGCATCACAAAAATCGACGCTCAA
GTCAGAGGTGGCGAAACCCGACAGGACTATAAAGATACCAGGCGTTTCCCCCTGGAAGCTCCCTCGTGCG
CTCTCCTGTTCCGACCCTGCCGCTTACCGGATACCTGTCCGCCTTTCTCCCTTCGGGAAGCGTGGCGCTT
TCTCATAGCTCACGCTGTAGGTATCTCAGTTCGGTGTAGGTCGTTCGCTCCAAGCTGGGCTGTGTGCACG
AACCCCCCGTTCAGCCCGACCGCTGCGCCTTATCCGGTAACTATCGTCTTGAGTCCAACCCGGTAAGACA
CGACTTATCGCCACTGGCAGCAGCCACTGGTAACAGGATTAGCAGAGCGAGGTATGTAGGCGGTGCTACA
GAGTTCTTGAAGTGGTGGCCTAACTACGGCTACACTAGAAGAACAGTATTTGGTATCTGCGCTCTGCTGA
AGCCAGTTACCTTCGGAAAAAGAGTTGGTAGCTCTTGATCCGGCAAACAAACCACCGCTGGTAGCGGTGG
TTTTTTTGTTTGCAAGCAGCAGATTACGCGCAGAAAAAAAGGATCTCAAGAAGATCCTTTGATCTTTTCT
ACGGGGTCTGACGCTCAGTGGAACGAAAACTCACGTTAAGGGATTTTGGTCATGAGATTATCAAAAAGGA
TCTTCACCTAGATCCTTTTAAATTAAAAATGAAGTTTTAAATCAATCTAAAGTATATATGAGTAAACTTG
GTCTGACAGTTACCAATGCTTAATCAGTGAGGCACCTATCTCAGCGATCTGTCTATTTCGTTCATCCATA
GTTGCCTGACTCCCCGTCGTGTAGATAACTACGATACGGGAGGGCTTACCATCTGGCCCCAGTGCTGCAA
TGATACCGCGAGACCCACGCTCACCGGCTCCAGATTTATCAGCAATAAACCAGCCAGCCGGAAGGGCCGA
GCGCAGAAGTGGTCCTGCAACTTTATCCGCCTCCATCCAGTCTATTAATTGTTGCCGGGAAGCTAGAGTA
AGTAGTTCGCCAGTTAATAGTTTGCGCAACGTTGTTGCCATTGCTACAGGCATCGTGGTGTCACGCTCGT
CGTTTGGTATGGCTTCATTCAGCTCCGGTTCCCAACGATCAAGGCGAGTTACATGATCCCCCATGTTGTG
CAAAAAAGCGGTTAGCTCCTTCGGTCCTCCGATCGTTGTCAGAAGTAAGTTGGCCGCAGTGTTATCACTC
ATGGTTATGGCAGCACTGCATAATTCTCTTACTGTCATGCCATCCGTAAGATGCTTTTCTGTGACTGGTG
AGTACTCAACCAAGTCATTCTGAGAATAGTGTATGCGGCGACCGAGTTGCTCTTGCCCGGCGTCAATACG
GGATAATACCGCGCCACATAGCAGAACTTTAAAAGTGCTCATCATTGGAAAACGTTCTTCGGGGCGAAAA
CTCTCAAGGATCTTACCGCTGTTGAGATCCAGTTCGATGTAACCCACTCGTGCACCCAACTGATCTTCAG
CATCTTTTACTTTCACCAGCGTTTCTGGGTGAGCAAAAACAGGAAGGCAAAATGCCGCAAAAAAGGGAAT
AAGGGCGACACGGAAATGTTGAATACTCATACTCTTCCTTTTTCAATATTATTGAAGCATTTATCAGGGT
TATTGTCTCATGAGCGGATACATATTTGAATGTATTTAGAAAAATAAACAAATAGGGGTTCCGCGCACAT
TTCCCCGAAAAGTGCCACCTGACGTC
