>Addgene plasmid #182629 | pOME0331 | depositor partial sequence | sequence record 353550 | Insert
AGACCCAAGCTGGCTAGTTAAGCTTGATCAAACAAGTTTGTACAAAAACGCAGGCTCTTTAAAGGAACCA
ATTCAGTCGACTGGATCCGGTACCGCCACCATGGACCCAGGCCAAAGACCGAACCCTTTTGGGGCGCCTG
GGGCGATACCCAAAAAACCTTGTTTGTCACAAGGGTCACCGGGAACATCTGGCTCCGGGGCTCCTTGCGA
TGAACCATCCAGGTCGGAGTCACCGGGAGAAGGACCCTCCGGGACCGGGGGTTCTGCAGCCGCAGGCGAT
ATTACACGGCAGGCTGTGGTGGCTGCGATAACGGAGTGGAGCCGGACACGACAACTAAGAATATCTACCG
GTGCCAGTGAGGGGAAAGCGTCAATCAAGGATTGGATAGTATGTCAAGTCAACAGTGGAAAATTTCCCGG
AGTAGAGTGGGAAGACGAAGAGCGCACCCGCTTCCGTATACCAGTTACGCCCCTCGCGGACCCCTGTTTT
GAATGGCGCAGAGACGGGGAATTGGGTGTTGTGTATATCCGCGAAAGGGGTAACATGCCCGTGGACGCCT
CGTTTAAAGGCACCAGGGGGCGCAGGCGAATGCTTGCCGCGCTACGCAGGACGCGGGGTTTACAAGAGAT
TGGCAAAGGCATTTCTCAGGATGGACACCATTTTCTGGTCTTTAGAGTACGTAAACCGGAGGAAGAACAA
TGCGTGGAATGTGGAGTCGTGGCCGGAGCCGTCCACGATTTTAACAATATGGCACGTCTCTTGCAAGAGG
GATTTTTTTCCCCGGGGCAGTGCTTGCCAGGCGAGATTGTAACGCCCGTGCCATCTTGTACGACGGCAGA
GGGTCAGGAGGCCGTCATTGACTGGGGTCGGTTGTTTATCAGGATGTATTATAATGGCGAACAGGTTCAT
GAGTTACTGACGACAAGCCAGTCGGGCTGTCGAATCTCATCGGCCTTGCGTAGGGACCCCGCAGTTCATT
ACTGTGCAGTGGGGTCTCCGGGCCAGGTATGGCTACCCAATGTGCCAAACCTGGCCTGCGAGATAGCCAA
GCGGGAGCTATGCGATACGCTGGACGCATGTGCAAAAGGCATTCTGCTGACTAGCTCTTGTAATGGCATA
TTTTGCGTATGTTATCATAACGGGCCCGTGCACTTTATTGGAAATACCGTTCCGCCTGACTCCGGCCCCC
TCTTGCTGCCCCAGGGAAAACCGACGAGGATATTTAACCCGAATACATTTCTGGTGGGGTTGGCAAATTC
ACCGTTACCAGCACCCTCTCACGTGACGTGTCCTTTGGTGAAACTGTGGCTGGGGAAACCGGTGGCGGTT
GGCAAGTTAGAGCCCCACGCCCCGTCCCCGCGAGACTTTGCGGCGAGGTGCAGTAATTTCTCAGACGCCT
GCGTCGTACTCGAAATAATGCCGAAGCCGTTATGGGATGCCATGCAAGACTACAAAGACCATGACGGTGA
TTATAAAGATCATGATATCGATTACAAGGATGACGATGACAAGTAGTAACTCGAGATATCTAGACCCAGC
TTTCTTGTACAAAGTGGTTCGATCTAGAATGGCTAGCAAAGGAGAAGAACTTTTCACTGGAGTTGTCCCA
ATTCTTGTTGAATTAGGAGATATCTAGACCCAGCTTTCTTGTACAAAGTGGTTCGATCTAGAATGGCTAG
CAAAGGAGAAGAACTTTTCACTGGAGTTGTCCCAATTCTTGTTGAATTAGATGGTGATGTTAATGGGCAC
AAATTTTCTGTCAGTGGAGAGGGTGAAGGTGATGCTACATACG
